>Addgene plasmid #175763 | pHAGE-eGFP-OPTN S473A 513A | addgene full sequence | sequence record 346598 | Addgene NGS Result
TGGAAGGGCTAATTCACTCCCAAAGAAGACAAGATATCCTTGATCTGTGGATCTACCACACACAAGGCTA
CTTCCCTGATTAGCAGAACTACACACCAGGGCCAGGGGTCAGATATCCACTGACCTTTGGATGGTGCTAC
AAGCTAGTACCAGTTGAGCCAGATAAGGTAGAAGAGGCCAATAAAGGAGAGAACACCAGCTTGTTACACC
CTGTGAGCCTGCATGGGATGGATGACCCGGAGAGAGAAGTGTTAGAGTGGAGGTTTGACAGCCGCCTAGC
ATTTCATCACGTGGCCCGAGAGCTGCATCCGGAGTACTTCAAGAACTGCTGATATCGAGCTTGCTACAAG
GGACTTTCCGCTGGGGACTTTCCAGGGAGGCGTGGCCTGGGCGGGACTGGGGAGTGGCGAGCCCTCAGAT
CCTGCATATAAGCAGCTGCTTTTTGCCTGTACTGGGTCTCTCTGGTTAGACCAGATCTGAGCCTGGGAGC
TCTCTGGCTAACTAGGGAACCCACTGCTTAAGCCTCAATAAAGCTTGCCTTGAGTGCTTCAAGTAGTGTG
TGCCCGTCTGTTGTGTGACTCTGGTAACTAGAGATCCCTCAGACCCTTTTAGTCAGTGTGGAAAATCTCT
AGCAGTGGCGCCCGAACAGGGACTTGAAAGCGAAAGGGAAACCAGAGGAGCTCTCTCGACGCAGGACTCG
GCTTGCTGAAGCGCGCACGGCAAGAGGCGAGGGGCGGCGACTGGTGAGTACGCCAAAAATTTTGACTAGC
GGAGGCTAGAAGGAGAGAGATGGGTGCGAGAGCGTCAGTATTAAGCGGGGGAGAATTAGATCGCGATGGG
AAAAAATTCGGTTAAGGCCAGGGGGAAAGAAAAAATATAAATTAAAACATATAGTATGGGCAAGCAGGGA
GCTAGAACGATTCGCAGTTAATCCTGGCCTGTTAGAAACATCAGAAGGCTGTAGACAAATACTGGGACAG
CTACAACCATCCCTTCAGACAGGATCAGAAGAACTTAGATCATTATATAATACAGTAGCAACCCTCTATT
GTGTGCATCAAAGGATAGAGATAAAAGACACCAAGGAAGCTTTAGACAAGATAGAGGAAGAGCAAAACAA
AAGTAAGACCACCGCACAGCAAGCGGCCGGCCGCTGATCTTCAGACCTGGAGGAGGAGATATGAGGGACA
ATTGGAGAAGTGAATTATATAAATATAAAGTAGTAAAAATTGAACCATTAGGAGTAGCACCCACCAAGGC
AAAGAGAAGAGTGGTGCAGAGAGAAAAAAGAGCAGTGGGAATAGGAGCTTTGTTCCTTGGGTTCTTGGGA
GCAGCAGGAAGCACTATGGGCGCAGCGTCAATGACGCTGACGGTACAGGCCAGACAATTATTGTCTGGTA
TAGTGCAGCAGCAGAACAATTTGCTGAGGGCTATTGAGGCGCAACAGCATCTGTTGCAACTCACAGTCTG
GGGCATCAAGCAGCTCCAGGCAAGAATCCTGGCTGTGGAAAGATACCTAAAGGATCAACAGCTCCTGGGG
ATTTGGGGTTGCTCTGGAAAACTCATTTGCACCACTGCTGTGCCTTGGAATGCTAGTTGGAGTAATAAAT
CTCTGGAACAGATTTGGAATCACACGACCTGGATGGAGTGGGACAGAGAAATTAACAATTACACAAGCTT
AATACACTCCTTAATTGAAGAATCGCAAAACCAGCAAGAAAAGAATGAACAAGAATTATTGGAATTAGAT
AAATGGGCAAGTTTGTGGAATTGGTTTAACATAACAAATTGGCTGTGGTATATAAAATTATTCATAATGA
TAGTAGGAGGCTTGGTAGGTTTAAGAATAGTTTTTGCTGTACTTTCTATAGTGAATAGAGTTAGGCAGGG
ATATTCACCATTATCGTTTCAGACCCACCTCCCAACCCCGAGGGGACCCGACAGGCCCGAAGGAATAGAA
GAAGAAGGTGGAGAGAGAGACAGAGACAGATCCATTCGATTAGTGAACGGATCTCGACGGTATCGCCGAA
TTCACAAATGGCAGTATTCATCCACAATTTTAAAAGAAAAGGGGGGATTGGGGGGTACAGTGCAGGGGAA
AGAATAGTAGACATAATAGCAACAGACATACAAACTAAAGAATTACAAAAACAAATTACAAAAATTCAAA
ATTTTCGGGTTTATTACAGGGACAGCAGAGATCCAGTTTGGACTAGTGGAGTTCCGCGTTACATAACTTA
CGGTAAATGGCCCGCCTGGCTGACCGCCCAACGACCCCCGCCCATTGACGTCAATAATGACGTATGTTCC
CATAGTAACGCCAATAGGGACTTTCCATTGACGTCAATGGGTGGAGTATTTACGGTAAACTGCCCACTTG
GCAGTACATCAAGTGTATCATATGCCAAGTACGCCCCCTATTGACGTCAATGACGGTAAATGGCCCGCCT
GGCATTATGCCCAGTACATGACCTTATGGGACTTTCCTACTTGGCAGTACATCTACGTATTAGTCATCGC
TATTACCATGGTGATGCGGTTTTGGCAGTACATCAATGGGCGTGGATAGCGGTTTGACTCACGGGGATTT
CCAAGTCTCCACCCCATTGACGTCAATGGGAGTTTGTTTTGGCACCAAAATCAACGGGACTTTCCAAAAT
GTCGTAACAACTCCGCCCCATTGACGCAAATGGGCGGTAGGCGTGTACGGTGGGAGGTCTATATAAGCAG
AGCTCGTTTAGTGAACCGTCAGATCGCCTGGAGACGCCATCCACGCTGTTTTGACCTCCATAGAAGACAC
CGGCGGCCGATCTGCCACCATGGTGAGCAAGGGCGAGGAGCTGTTCACCGGGGTGGTGCCCATCCTGGTC
GAGCTGGACGGCGACGTAAACGGCCACAAGTTCAGCGTGTCCGGCGAGGGCGAGGGCGATGCCACCTACG
GCAAGCTGACCCTGAAGTTCATCTGCACCACCGGCAAGCTGCCCGTGCCCTGGCCCACCCTCGTGACCAC
CCTGACCTACGGCGTGCAGTGCTTCAGCCGCTACCCCGACCACATGAAGCAGCACGACTTCTTCAAGTCC
GCCATGCCCGAAGGCTACGTCCAGGAGCGCACCATCTTCTTCAAGGACGACGGCAACTACAAGACCCGCG
CCGAGGTGAAGTTCGAGGGCGACACCCTGGTGAACCGCATCGAGCTGAAGGGCATCGACTTCAAGGAGGA
CGGCAACATCCTGGGGCACAAGCTGGAGTACAACTACAACAGCCACAACGTCTATATCATGGCCGACAAG
CAGAAGAACGGCATCAAGGTGAACTTCAAGATCCGCCACAACATCGAGGACGGCAGCGTGCAGCTCGCCG
ACCACTACCAGCAGAACACCCCCATCGGCGACGGCCCCGTGCTGCTGCCCGACAACCACTACCTGAGCAC
CCAGTCCGCCCTGAGCAAAGACCCCAACGAGAAGCGCGATCACATGGTCCTGCTGGAGTTCGTGACCGCC
GCCGGGATCACTCTCGGCATGGACGAGCTGTACAAGGCTCGAGGTTATCAAACAAGTTTGTACAAAAAAG
TTGGCATGTCCCATCAACCTCTCAGCTGCCTCACTGAAAAGGAGGACAGCCCCAGTGAAAGCACAGGAAA
TGGACCCCCCCACCTGGCCCACCCAAACCTGGACACGTTTACCCCGGAGGAGCTGCTGCAGCAGATGAAA
GAGCTCCTGACCGAGAACCACCAGCTGAAAGAAGCCATGAAGCTAAATAATCAAGCCATGAAAGGGAGAT
TTGAGGAGCTTTCGGCCTGGACAGAGAAACAGAAGGAAGAACGCCAGTTTTTTGAGATACAGAGCAAAGA
AGCAAAAGAGCGTCTAATGGCCTTGAGTCATGAGAATGAGAAATTGAAGGAAGAGCTTGGAAAACTAAAA
GGGAAATCAGAAAGGTCATCTGAGGACCCCACTGATGACTCCAGGCTTCCCAGGGCCGAAGCGGAGCAGG
AAAAGGACCAGCTCAGGACCCAGGTGGTGAGGCTACAAGCAGAGAAGGCAGACCTGTTGGGCATCGTGTC
TGAACTGCAGCTCAAGCTGAACTCCAGCGGCTCCTCAGAAGATTCCTTTGTTGAAATTAGGATGGCTGAA
GGAGAAGCAGAAGGGTCAGTAAAAGAAATCAAGCATAGTCCTGGGCCCACGAGAACAGTCTCCACTGGCA
CGGCATTGTCTAAATATAGGAGCAGATCTGCAGATGGGGCCAAGAATTACTTCGAACATGAGGAGTTAAC
TGTGAGCCAGCTCCTGCTGTGCCTAAGGGAAGGGAATCAGAAGGTGGAGAGACTTGAAGTTGCACTCAAG
GAGGCCAAAGAAAGAGTTTCAGATTTTGAAAAGAAAACAAGTAATCGTTCTGAGATTGAAACCCAGACAG
AGGGGAGCACAGAGAAAGAGAATGATGAAGAGAAAGGCCCGGAGACTGTTGGAAGCGAAGTGGAAGCACT
GAACCTCCAGGTGACATCTCTGTTTAAGGAGCTTCAAGAGGCTCATACAAAACTCAGCGAAGCTGAGCTA
ATGAAGAAGAGACTTCAAGAAAAGTGTCAGGCCCTTGAAAGGAAAAATTCTGCAATTCCATCAGAGTTGA
ATGAAAAGCAAGAGCTTGTTTATACTAACAAAAAGTTAGAGCTACAAGTGGAAAGCATGCTATCAGAAAT
CAAAATGGAACAGGCTAAAACAGAGGATGAAAAGTCCAAATTAACTGTGCTACAGATGACACACAACAAG
CTTCTTCAAGAACATAATAATGCATTGAAAACAATTGAGGAACTAACAAGAAAAGAGTCAGAAAAAGTGG
ACAGGGCAGTGCTGAAGGAACTGAGTGAAAAACTGGAACTGGCAGAGAAGGCTCTGGCTTCCAAACAGCT
GCAAATGGATGAAATGAAGCAAACCATTGCCAAGCAGGAAGAGGACCTGGAAACCATGACCATCCTCAGG
GCTCAGATGGAAGTTTACTGTGCTGATTTTCATGCTGAAAGAGCAGCGAGAGAGAAAATTCATGAGGAAA
AGGAGCAACTGGCATTGCAGCTGGCAGTTCTGCTGAAAGAGAATGATGCTTTCGAAGACGGAGGCAGGCA
GGCCTTGATGGAGATGCAGAGTCGTCATGGGGCGAGAACAAGTGACTCTGACCAGCAGGCTTACCTTGTT
CAAAGAGGAGCTGAGGACAGGGACTGGCGGCAACAGCGGAATATTCCGATTCATTCCTGCCCCAAGTGTG
GAGAGGTTCTGCCTGACATAGACACGTTACAGATTCACGTGATGGATTGCATCATTTACCCAACTTTCTT
GTACAAAGTGGTTCGATAACGAATTCTACCGGGTAGGGGAGGCGCTTTTCCCAAGGCAGTCTGGAGCATG
CGCTTTAGCAGCCCCGCTGGGCACTTGGCGCTACACAAGTGGCCTCTGGCCTCGCACACATTCCACATCC
ACCGGTAGGCGCCAACCGGCTCCGTTCTTTGGTGGCCCCTTCGCGCCACCTTCTACTCCTCCCCTAGTCA
GGAAGTTCCCCCCCGCCCCGCAGCTCGCGTCGTGCAGGACGTGACAAATGGAAGTAGCACGTCTCACTAG
TCTCGTGCAGATGGACAGCACCGCTGAGCAATGGAAGCGGGTAGGCCTTTGGGGCAGCGGCCAATAGCAG
CTTTGCTCCTTCGCTTTCTGGGCTCAGAGGCTGGGAAGGGGTGGGTCCGGGGGCGGGCTCAGGGGCGGGC
TCAGGGGCGGGGCGGGCGCCCGAAGGTCCTCCGGAGGCCCGGCATTCTGCACGCTTCAAAAGCGCACGTC
TGCCGCGCTGTTCTCCTCTTCCTCATCTCCGGGCCTTTCGACCTGCAGCCCATTAATTAAACCATGGCCA
AGCCTTTGTCTCAAGAAGAATCCACCCTCATTGAAAGAGCAACGGCTACAATCAACAGCATCCCCATCTC
TGAAGACTACAGCGTCGCCAGCGCAGCTCTCTCTAGCGACGGCCGCATCTTCACTGGTGTCAATGTATAT
CATTTTACTGGGGGACCTTGTGCAGAACTCGTGGTGCTGGGCACTGCTGCTGCTGCGGCAGCTGGCAACC
TGACTTGTATCGTCGCGATCGGAAATGAGAACAGGGGCATCTTGAGCCCCTGCGGACGGTGCCGACAGGT
GCTTCTCGATCTGCATCCTGGGATCAAAGCCATAGTGAAGGACAGTGATGGACAGCCGACGGCAGTTGGG
ATTCGTGAATTGCTGCCCTCTGGTTATGTGTGGGAGGGCTAAGCACTTCGTGGCCGAGGAGCAGGACTGA
CACTCGACCTCGAAACTTGTTTATTGCAGCTTATAATGGTTACAAATAAAGCAATAGCATCACAAATTTC
ACAAATAAAGCATTTTTTTCACTGCATTCTAGTTGTGGTTTGTCCAAACTCATCAATGTATCTTATCATG
TCTATGCATCGATAGATCCTAATCAACCTCTGGATTACAAAATTTGTGAAAGATTGACTGGTATTCTTAA
CTATGTTGCTCCTTTTACGCTATGTGGATACGCTGCTTTAATGCCTTTGTATCATGCTATTGCTTCCCGT
ATGGCTTTCATTTTCTCCTCCTTGTATAAATCCTGGTTGCTGTCTCTTTATGAGGAGTTGTGGCCCGTTG
TCAGGCAACGTGGCGTGGTGTGCACTGTGTTTGCTGACGCAACCCCCACTGGTTGGGGCATTGCCACCAC
CTGTCAGCTCCTTTCCGGGACTTTCGCTTTCCCCCTCCCTATTGCCACGGCGGAACTCATCGCCGCCTGC
CTTGCCCGCTGCTGGACAGGGGCTCGGCTGTTGGGCACTGACAATTCCGTGGTGTTGTCGGGGAAATCAT
CGTCCTTTCCTTGGCTGCTCGCCTGTGTTGCCACCTGGATTCTGCGCGGGACGTCCTTCTGCTACGTCCC
TTCGGCCCTCAATCCAGCGGACCTTCCTTCCCGCGGCCTGCTGCCGGCTCTGCGGCCTCTTCCGCGTCTT
CGCCTTCGCCCTCAGACGAGTCGGATCTCCCTTTGGGCCGCCTCCCCGCCTGAGATCCTTTAAGACCAAT
GACTTACAAGGCAGCTGTAGATCTTAGCCACTTTTTAAAAGAAAAGGGGGGACTGGAAGGGCTAATTCAC
TCCCAACGAAGACAAGATCTGCTTTTTGCTTGTACTGGGTCTCTCTGGTTAGACCAGATCTGAGCCTGGG
AGCTCTCTGGCTAACTAGGGAACCCACTGCTTAAGCCTCAATAAAGCTTGCCTTGAGTGCTTCAAGTAGT
GTGTGCCCGTCTGTTGTGTGACTCTGGTAACTAGAGATCCCTCAGACCCTTTTAGTCAGTGTGGAAAATC
TCTAGCAGTAGTAGTTCATGTCATCTTATTATTCAGTATTTATAACTTGCAAAGAAATGAATATCAGAGA
GTGAGAGGCCCGGGTTAATTAAGGAAAGGGCTAGATCATTCTTGAAGACGAAAGGGCCTCGTGATACGCC
TATTTTTATAGGTTAATGTCATGATAATAATGGTTTCTTAGACGTCAGGTGGCACTTTTCGGGGAAATGT
GCGCGGAACCCCTATTTGTTTATTTTTCTAAATACATTCAAATATGTATCCGCTCATGAGACAATAACCC
TGATAAATGCTTCAATAATATTGAAAAAGGAAGAGTATGAGTATTCAACATTTCCGTGTCGCCCTTATTC
CCTTTTTTGCGGCATTTTGCCTTCCTGTTTTTGCTCACCCAGAAACGCTGGTGAAAGTAAAAGATGCTGA
AGATCAGTTGGGTGCACGAGTGGGTTACATCGAACTGGATCTCAACAGCGGTAAGATCCTTGAGAGTTTT
CGCCCCGAAGAACGTTTTCCAATGATGAGCACTTTTAAAGTTCTGCTATGTGGCGCGGTATTATCCCGTG
TTGACGCCGGGCAAGAGCAACTCGGTCGCCGCATACACTATTCTCAGAATGACTTGGTTGAGTACTCACC
AGTCACAGAAAAGCATCTTACGGATGGCATGACAGTAAGAGAATTATGCAGTGCTGCCATAACCATGAGT
GATAACACTGCGGCCAACTTACTTCTGACAACGATCGGAGGACCGAAGGAGCTAACCGCTTTTTTGCACA
ACATGGGGGATCATGTAACTCGCCTTGATCGTTGGGAACCGGAGCTGAATGAAGCCATACCAAACGACGA
GCGTGACACCACGATGCCTGTAGCAATGGCAACAACGTTGCGCAAACTATTAACTGGCGAACTACTTACT
CTAGCTTCCCGGCAACAATTAATAGACTGGATGGAGGCGGATAAAGTTGCAGGACCACTTCTGCGCTCGG
CCCTTCCGGCTGGCTGGTTTATTGCTGATAAATCTGGAGCCGGTGAGCGTGGGTCTCGCGGTATCATTGC
AGCACTGGGGCCAGATGGTAAGCCCTCCCGTATCGTAGTTATCTACACGACGGGGAGTCAGGCAACTATG
GATGAACGAAATAGACAGATCGCTGAGATAGGTGCCTCACTGATTAAGCATTGGTAACTGTCAGACCAAG
TTTACTCATATATACTTTAGATTGATTTAAAACTTCATTTTTAATTTAAAAGGATCTAGGTGAAGATCCT
TTTTGATAATCTCATGACCAAAATCCCTTAACGTGAGTTTTCGTTCCACTGAGCGTCAGACCCCGTAGAA
AAGATCAAAGGATCTTCTTGAGATCCTTTTTTTCTGCGCGTAATCTGCTGCTTGCAAACAAAAAAACCAC
CGCTACCAGCGGTGGTTTGTTTGCCGGATCAAGAGCTACCAACTCTTTTTCCGAAGGTAACTGGCTTCAG
CAGAGCGCAGATACCAAATACTGTTCTTCTAGTGTAGCCGTAGTTAGGCCACCACTTCAAGAACTCTGTA
GCACCGCCTACATACCTCGCTCTGCTAATCCTGTTACCAGTGGCTGCTGCCAGTGGCGATAAGTCGTGTC
TTACCGGGTTGGACTCAAGACGATAGTTACCGGATAAGGCGCAGCGGTCGGGCTGAACGGGGGGTTCGTG
CACACAGCCCAGCTTGGAGCGAACGACCTACACCGAACTGAGATACCTACAGCGTGAGCTATGAGAAAGC
GCCACGCTTCCCGAAGGGAGAAAGGCGGACAGGTATCCGGTAAGCGGCAGGGTCGGAACAGGAGAGCGCA
CGAGGGAGCTTCCAGGGGGAAACGCCTGGTATCTTTATAGTCCTGTCGGGTTTCGCCACCTCTGACTTGA
GCGTCGATTTTTGTGATGCTCGTCAGGGGGGCGGAGCCTATGGAAAAACGCCAGCAACGCGGCCTTTTTA
CGGTTCCTGGCCTTTTGCTGGCCTTTTGCTCACATGTTCTTTCCTGCGTTATCCCCTGATTCTGTGGATA
ACCGTATTACCGCCTTTGAGTGAGCTGATACCGCTCGCCGCAGCCGAACGACCGAGCGCAGCGAGTCAGT
GAGCGAGGAAGCGGAAGAGCGCCCAATACGCAAACCGCCTCTCCCCGCGCGTTGGCCGATTCATTAATGC
AGCAAGCTCATGGCTGACTAATTTTTTTTATTTATGCAGAGGCCGAGGCCGCCTCGGCCTCTGAGCTATT
CCAGAAGTAGTGAGGAGGCTTTTTTGGAGGCCTAGGCTTTTGCAAAAAGCTCCCCGTGGCACGACAGGTT
TCCCGACTGGAAAGCGGGCAGTGAGCGCAACGCAATTAATGTGAGTTAGCTCACTCATTAGGCACCCCAG
GCTTTACACTTTATGCTTCCGGCTCGTATGTTGTGTGGAATTGTGAGCGGATAACAATTTCACACAGGAA
ACAGCTATGACATGATTACGAATTTCACAAATAAAGCATTTTTTTCACTGCATTCTAGTTGTGGTTTGTC
CAAACTCATCAATGTATCTTATCATGTCTGGATCAACTGGATAACTCAAGCTAACCAAAATCATCCCAAA
CTTCCCACCCCATACCCTATTACCACTGCCAATTACCTGTGGTTTCATTTACTCTAAACCTGTGATTCCT
CTGAATTATTTTCATTTTAAAGAAATTGTATTTGTTAAATATGTACTACAAACTTAGTAGT
Features (pLannotate 1.2.2; 30 found; start..end, strand, type, name):
    377..634     +  LTR            5' LTR (truncated): truncated 5' long terminal repeat (LTR) from HIV-1
    681..806     +  misc_feature   HIV-1 Ψ: packaging signal of human immunodeficiency virus type 1
    790..1128    +  CDS            HIV-1 gag (fragment): gag protein from human immunodeficiency virus 1; gag
   1303..1536    +  misc_feature   RRE: The Rev response element (RRE) of HIV-1 allows for Rev-dependent mRNA export from the nucleus to the cytoplasm.
   1913..2013    +  CDS            Rev (fragment): human immunodeficiency virus 1 (HIV-1) Rev protein; rev; enhances nuclear export of unspliced and incompletely spliced viral mRNAs
   2058..2175    +  misc_feature   cPPT/CTS: central polypurine tract and central termination sequence of HIV-1
   2227..2530    +  enhancer       CMV enhancer: human cytomegalovirus immediate early enhancer
   2531..2734    +  promoter       CMV promoter: human cytomegalovirus (CMV) immediate early promoter
   2820..3536    +  CDS            EGFP: EGFP is a basic (constitutively fluorescent) green fluorescent protein published in 1996, derived from Aequorea victoria. It is reported to be a rapidly-maturing weak dimer with moderate acid sensitivity.
   3553..3570    +  protein_bind   attB1 (fragment): mutant version of attB; core recombination site for the Gateway® BP reaction BP Clonase™
   3576..5306    +  CDS            OPTN: OPTN_HUMAN - Also known as FIP2, GLC1E, HIP7, HYPL, NRP. Experimental evidence at protein level: Swiss-Prot protein existence level 1. (Microbial infection) May constitute a cellular target for adenovirus E3 14.7 and Bluetongue virus protein NS3 to inhibit innate immune response. From Homo sapiens (Human).
   5308..5332    -  protein_bind   attB2: mutant version of attB; recombination site for the Gateway® BP reaction BP Clonase™
   5351..5850    +  promoter       PGK promoter: mouse phosphoglycerate kinase 1 promoter
   5874..6272    +  CDS            BSD: blasticidin S deaminase; Aspergillus terreus BSD; confers resistance to blasticidin
   6273..6300    +  CDS            BleoR (fragment): antibiotic-binding protein; Sh ble from Streptoalloteichus hindustanus; confers resistance to bleomycin, phleomycin, and Zeocin™
   6314..6435    +  polyA_signal   SV40 poly(A) signal: SV40 polyadenylation signal
   6461..7049    +  misc_feature   WPRE: woodchuck hepatitis virus posttranscriptional regulatory element
   7057..7122    +  CDS            nef (fragment): NEF_HV1Z2 - Experimental evidence at protein level: Swiss-Prot protein existence level 1. Extracellular Nef protein targets CD4(+) T-lymphocytes for apoptosis by interacting with CXCR4 surface receptors. From Human immunodeficiency virus type 1 group M subtype D (isolate Z2/CDC-Z34) (HIV-1).
   7124..7357    +  LTR            3' LTR (ΔU3): self-inactivating 3' long terminal repeat (LTR) from HIV-1
   7562..7666    +  promoter       AmpR promoter: bla
   7667..8527    +  CDS            AmpR: β-lactamase; bla; confers resistance to ampicillin, carbenicillin, and related antibiotics
   8698..9286    +  rep_origin     ori: high-copy-number ColE1/pMB1/pBR322/pUC origin of replication
   9469..9523    +  CDS            lacI (fragment): lac repressor; lacI; The lac repressor binds to the lac operator to inhibit transcription in E. coli. This inhibition can be relieved by adding lactose or isopropyl-β-D-thiogalactopyranoside (IPTG).
   9529..9622    +  rep_origin     SV40 ori (fragment): SV40 origin of replication
   9647..9684    +  CDS            lacI (fragment): lac repressor; lacI; The lac repressor binds to the lac operator to inhibit transcription in E. coli. This inhibition can be relieved by adding lactose or isopropyl-β-D-thiogalactopyranoside (IPTG).
   9697..9718    +  protein_bind   CAP binding site: CAP binding activates transcription in the presence of cAMP. E. coli catabolite activator protein
   9733..9763    +  promoter       lac promoter: promoter for the E. coli lac operon
   9771..9787    +  protein_bind   lac operator: The lac repressor binds to the lac operator to inhibit transcription in E. coli. This inhibition can be relieved by adding lactose or isopropyl-β-D-thiogalactopyranoside (IPTG). lac repressor encoded by lacI
   9821..9904    +  polyA_signal   SV40 poly(A) signal (fragment): SV40 polyadenylation signal
  10071..329     +  CDS            nef (fragment) (across the origin): NEF_HV1BR - Experimental evidence at protein level: Swiss-Prot protein existence level 1. Extracellular Nef protein targets CD4(+) T-lymphocytes for apoptosis by interacting with CXCR4 surface receptors (PubMed:14990729). From Human immunodeficiency virus type 1 group M subtype B (isolate BRU/LAI) (HIV-1).
