[The description below was written by a language model from this plasmid's Addgene catalogue record and pLannotate feature annotations shown in this document.]
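Description:
pHAGE-eGFP-OPTN S473A 513A is a roughly 10.1 kb HIV-1-based lentiviral expression plasmid built on the pHAGE-eGFP backbone. It delivers a fluorescently tagged mutant of human optineurin (OPTN) into mammalian cells. In bacteria it is maintained through a high-copy ColE1/pUC-type origin and selected with ampicillin via the β-lactamase gene. The viral portion of the plasmid runs from a truncated 5' LTR to a self-inactivating ΔU3 3' LTR. Between them lie the Ψ packaging signal with an adjoining gag fragment, the Rev response element for Rev-dependent nuclear export of the genomic RNA, and the cPPT/CTS, which aids nuclear import of the reverse-transcribed genome. A WPRE just upstream of the 3' LTR enhances transcript stability and expression. No intact viral genes are annotated, only gag, Rev and nef fragments, so packaging functions must be supplied in trans.

The payload is driven by the CMV immediate-early enhancer and promoter. EGFP comes first, followed by a partial attB1 site, the OPTN coding sequence and attB2, an arrangement left by Gateway recombination that places EGFP at the N-terminus of OPTN. The insert carries S473A and S513A substitutions, which replace two serines with non-phosphorylatable alanines. Downstream, a mouse PGK promoter drives blasticidin S deaminase, followed by an SV40 polyadenylation signal, allowing blasticidin selection of stably transduced cells. The associated study concerns ubiquitin-binding autophagy receptors in the clearance of damaged lysosomes (lysophagy). The construct therefore suits imaging and functional comparison of this OPTN mutant in stable cell lines, although the record does not state the specific effect of the mutations.
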