Addgene plasmid #175763: pHAGE-eGFP-OPTN S473A 513A
Purpose: Lentiviral vector expressing N-terminally tagged eGFP-OPTN S473A 513A
Depositing lab: Wade Harper. Depositing organization: Harvard Medical School. Publication: Quantitative proteomics reveals the selectivity of ubiquitin-binding autophagy receptors in the turnover of damaged lysosomes by lysophagy. Eapen VV, Swarup S, Hoyer MJ, Paulo JA, Harper JW. eLife. 2021 Sep 29;10. pii: 72328. doi: 10.7554/eLife.72328. PubMed 34585663.
Backbone
  Vector backbone: pHAGE-eGFP
  Vector type: Lentiviral
Growth in bacteria
  Bacterial resistance: Ampicillin, 100 μg/mL
  Growth temperature: 37°C
  Growth strain: NEB Stable
  Copy number: Unknown
Gene/Insert
  Gene/Insert name: OPTN
  Species: H. sapiens (human)
  Mutation: S473A S513A
  Entrez Gene: OPTN (a.k.a. ALS12, FIP2, GLC1E, HIP7, HYPL, NRP, TFIIIA-INTP)
  Cloning method: Gateway Cloning
Terms and licenses: Academic/Nonprofit Terms; Industry Terms: Not Available to Industry
How to cite: pHAGE-eGFP-OPTN S473A 513A was a gift from Wade Harper (Addgene plasmid # 175763 ; http://n2t.net/addgene:175763 ; RRID:Addgene_175763)
